Addgene plasmid #120676: Smp_040790-Cd4-bio-His
Purpose: Expression of recombinant S. mansoni protein
Depositing lab: Gavin Wright. Depositing organization: Wellcome Sanger Institute. Publication: A library of cell-surface and secreted proteins from Schistosoma mansoni identifies early serological markers of infection. Cécile Crosnier, Anna V. Protasio, Gabriel Rinaldi, Shona Wilson, Matthew Berriman, Gavin J. Wright. bioRXiv 10.1101/593616.
Backbone
  Vector backbone: pTT3
  Backbone manufacturer: Yves Durocher, NRC
  Backbone size w/o insert (bp): 6686
  Vector type: Mammalian Expression
Growth in bacteria
  Bacterial resistance: Ampicillin, 100 μg/mL
  Growth temperature: 37°C
  Growth strain: DH5alpha
  Copy number: High Copy
Gene/Insert
  Gene/Insert name: Smp_040790
  Species: Schistosoma mansoni
  Insert size (bp): 571
  Entrez Gene: Smp_040790 (a.k.a. Smp_040790)
  Promoter: CMV
  Tag / fusion protein: ratCd4(d3+4)-bio-6His (C terminal on backbone)
  Cloning method: Restriction Enzyme; 5′ cloning site NotI (not destroyed); 3′ cloning site AscI (not destroyed)
Terms and licenses: Academic/Nonprofit Terms; Industry Terms: Not Available to Industry
How to cite: Smp_040790-Cd4-bio-His was a gift from Gavin Wright (Addgene plasmid # 120676 ; http://n2t.net/addgene:120676 ; RRID:Addgene_120676)
