[The description below was written by a language model from this plasmid's Addgene catalogue record and pLannotate feature annotations shown in this document.]
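Description:
Smp_040790-Cd4-bio-His is a mammalian expression plasmid built on the pTT3 backbone for producing a recombinant, secreted form of the Schistosoma mansoni protein Smp_040790. It is maintained in E. coli through a high-copy ColE1/pUC-type origin with ampicillin selection (AmpR). It also carries an Epstein-Barr virus oriP fragment, which supports episomal retention in mammalian cells that supply EBNA1. No mammalian selection marker is annotated, which fits a transient transfection format.

Expression is driven by the CMV enhancer and promoter, which span the numbering origin of the circular sequence. These are followed by adenovirus-derived leader and splice elements and a chimeric intron fragment that promote efficient transcript processing, and the unit is terminated by the rabbit β-globin polyadenylation signal. The open reading frame begins with a mouse immunoglobulin heavy-chain signal sequence fragment, which directs the product into the secretory pathway. The roughly 570 bp Smp_040790 insert is cloned between retained NotI and AscI sites. The automated annotation matches this region to a fungal cyclophilin B-type peptidyl-prolyl isomerase, suggesting the parasite protein is a homologue, although the record itself does not state its function. The insert is fused at its C terminus to domains 3 and 4 of rat Cd4, then to a biotinylation acceptor peptide and a six-histidine tag. The last two are listed in the catalogue fields but were not picked up in the feature table.

The Cd4 domains provide a common antibody-recognisable tag, the biotin tag allows capture on streptavidin surfaces, and the His tag allows metal-affinity purification. The plasmid belongs to a library of S. mansoni cell-surface and secreted proteins assembled to identify early serological markers of infection.
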