Features (pLannotate 1.2.2; 19 found; start..end, strand, type, name):
      2..201     +  promoter       CMV promoter: human cytomegalovirus (CMV) immediate early promoter
    269..307     +  misc_feature   Ad SA (fragment): adenovirus major late transcript splice acceptor (Friedrich and Soriano, 1991)
    340..549     -  CDS            PTP (fragment): TERM_ADE02 - Experimental evidence at protein level: Swiss-Prot protein existence level 1. Protein covalently bound to the viral DNA that acts as a primer for viral genomic replication by DNA strand displacement. Assembles on the viral origin of replication in an initiation complex with viral polymerase, DBP, host NFIA and host POU2F1/OCT1. During initiation, the polymerase covalently couples the first dCTP with Ser- 580 of pTP. The terminal protein stimulates the template activity over 20 fold compared to protein-free templates. Neo-synthesized viral genomes are linked to two preterminal prot
    580..669     +  intron         chimeric intron (fragment): chimera between introns from adenovirus and immunoglobulin heavy chain genes
    688..734     +  CDS            IgH signal sequence (fragment): signal sequence from the mouse immunoglobulin heavy chain variable region
    784..1434    +  CDS            CYPB_ARTBC: Experimental evidence at protein level: Swiss-Prot protein existence level 1. PPIases accelerate the folding of proteins (By similarity). Catalyzes the cis-trans isomerization of proline imidic peptide bonds in oligopeptides (By similarity). From Arthroderma benhamiae (strain ATCC MYA-4681 / CBS 112371) (Trichophyton mentagrophytes).
   1375..1944    +  CDS            Cd4 (fragment): CD4_RAT - Experimental evidence at protein level: Swiss-Prot protein existence level 1. Integral membrane glycoprotein that plays an essential role in the immune response and serves multiple functions in responses against both external and internal offenses. In T-cells, functions primarily as a coreceptor for MHC class II molecule:peptide complex. The antigens presented by class II peptides are derived from extracellular proteins while class I peptides are derived from cytosolic proteins. Interacts simultaneously with the T-cell receptor (TCR) and the MHC class II presented by antigen presenti
   2104..2159    +  polyA_signal   β-globin poly(A) signal: rabbit β-globin polyadenylation signal (Gil and Proudfoot, 1987)
   2673..4354    -  rep_origin     oriP (fragment): Epstein-Barr virus oriP replication origin (Yates et al., 2000)
   4481..4585    +  promoter       AmpR promoter: bla
   4586..5446    +  CDS            AmpR: β-lactamase; bla; confers resistance to ampicillin, carbenicillin, and related antibiotics
   5617..6205    +  rep_origin     ori: high-copy-number ColE1/pMB1/pBR322/pUC origin of replication
   6388..6480    +  CDS            lacI (fragment): lac repressor; lacI; The lac repressor binds to the lac operator to inhibit transcription in E. coli. This inhibition can be relieved by adding lactose or isopropyl-β-D-thiogalactopyranoside (IPTG).
   6493..6514    +  protein_bind   CAP binding site: CAP binding activates transcription in the presence of cAMP. E. coli catabolite activator protein
   6529..6559    +  promoter       lac promoter: promoter for the E. coli lac operon
   6567..6583    +  protein_bind   lac operator: The lac repressor binds to the lac operator to inhibit transcription in E. coli. This inhibition can be relieved by adding lactose or isopropyl-β-D-thiogalactopyranoside (IPTG). lac repressor encoded by lacI
   6653..6669    +  promoter       tet promoter (fragment): E. coli promoter for tetracycline efflux protein gene
   6679..6704    -  CDS            bla(M) (fragment): β-lactamase lacking the signal sequence; bla(M); allows cytosolic expression of β-lactamase
   6878..7257    +  enhancer       CMV enhancer: human cytomegalovirus immediate early enhancer
>Addgene plasmid #120676 | Smp_040790-Cd4-bio-His | addgene full sequence | sequence record 234756 | Addgene NGS Result
GTGATGCGGTTTTGGCAGTACACCAATGGGCGTGGATAGCGGTTTGACTCACGGGGATTTCCAAGTCTCC
ACCCCATTGACGTCAATGGGAGTTTGTTTTGGCACCAAAATCAACGGGACTTTCCAAAATGTCGTAATAA
CCCCGCCCCGTTGACGCAAATGGGCGGTAGGCGTGTACGGTGGGAGGTCTATATAAGCAGAGCTCGTTTA
GTGAACCGTCAGATCCTCACTCTCTTCCGCATCGCTGTCTGCGAGGGCCAGCTGTTGGGCTCGCGGTTGA
GGACAAACTCTTCGCGGTCTTTCCAGTACTCTTGGATCGGAAACCCGTCGGCCTCCGAACGGTACTCCGC
CACCGAGGGACCTGAGCGAGTCCGCATCGACCGGATCGGAAAACCTCTCGAGAAAGGCGTCTAACCAGTC
ACAGTCGCAAGGTAGGCTGAGCACCGTGGCGGGCGGCAGCGGGTGGCGGTCGGGGTTGTTTCTGGCGGAG
GTGCTGCTGATGATGTAATTAAAGTAGGCGGTCTTGAGACGGCGGATGGTCGAGGTGAGGTGTGGCAGGC
TTGAGATCCAGCTGTTGGGGTGAGTACTCCCTCTCAAAAGCGGGCATTACTTCTGCGCTAAGATTGTCAG
TTTCCAAAAACGAGGAGGATTTGATATTCACCTGGCCCGATCTGGCCATACACTTGAGTGACAATGACAT
CCACTTTGCCTTTCTCTCCACAGGTGTCCACTCCCAGGTCCAAGTTTGCCACCATGGAGTTTCAGACCCA
GGTACTCATGTCCCTGCTGCTCTGCATGTCTGGTGCGGCCGCCGAGGCCAATGGCCCCAAAGTGACCGAC
AAGGTGTTCTTCGACATCGAGGTGGACGGCAAGCCCCTGGGCCGGATCATCATCGGCCTGTTCGGCAAGA
CCGTGCCCAAGACCGTGGAAAACTTCAAGCAGCTGAGCATCGGCACCCAGCTGAAGGACGGCCGGACCGC
CAGCTACAAGGGCAGCACCTTCCACAGAGTGATCAAGAGCTTCATGATCCAGGGCGGCGACTTCACCAAC
CACGACGGCACCGGCGGCTTCAGCATCTACGGCGACCGGTTCCCCGACGAGAACTTCAAGCTGCGGCACG
TGGGAGCCGGCTGGCTGAGCATGGCCAATGCCGGCCCTGACACCAACGGCAGCCAGTTCTTCATCACCAC
CGTGAAAACCAGCTGGCTGGATGGCAAGCACGTGGTGTTTGGCAAGGTGGTGGAAGGCATGAACATCGTG
CGGCAGATCGAGAGCGAGACAACCGACAGCCGGGACCGGCCCGTGAAGTCCATCAAGATCGCCAGCTGCG
GCCACATCCCCGTGGAAATCCCTTTCAGCGTGACCAACAGCGACGCCGTGGAAGGCGCGCCGTCGACCTC
CATCACGGCCTATAAGAGTGAGGGGGAGTCAGCGGAGTTCTCCTTCCCACTCAACCTTGGAGAGGAAAGC
CTGCAGGGAGAGTTGAGATGGAAGGCAGAGAAGGCTCCTTCTTCCCAGTCCTGGATCACCTTCTCCCTAA
AGAACCAAAAGGTGTCTGTGCAGAAGTCTACTAGCAACCCCAAGTTCCAGCTGTCCGAAACGCTCCCACT
CACCCTTCAGATACCCCAGGTCTCCCTTCAGTTTGCTGGTTCTGGCAACCTGACCCTGACTCTGGACAGA
GGGATACTGTATCAGGAAGTGAACCTGGTGGTGATGAAAGTGACTCAGCCCGACAGCAACACTTTGACCT
GTGAGGTGATGGGACCCACCTCACCCAAGATGAGACTGATCTTGAAGCAGGAGAATCAGGAGGCCAGGGT
CTCCAGGCAGGAGAAAGTGATTCAAGTGCAGGCCCCTGAAGCAGGGGTGTGGCAATGTCTACTGAGTGAA
GGTGAAGAGGTCAAGATGGACTCCAAGATCCAGGTTTTATCCAAAGGGTTGAATTCCGGCAGCCTGCACC
ACATCCTGGACGCCCAGAAGATGCTGTGGAACCACAGGGACAGGAACCTGCCTCCTCTGGCCCCTCTGGG
CCCCCACCACCATCACCACCATTGAGTCTAGACACGTGATTAATTAAGGATCCCCCGACCTCGACCTCTG
GCTAATAAAGGAAATTTATTTTCATTGCAATAGTGTGTTGGAATTTTTTGTGTCTCTCACTCGGAAGGAC
ATATGGGAGGGCAAATCATTTGGTCGAGATCCCTCGGAGATCTCTAGCTAGAGGATCGATCCCCGCCCCG
GACGAACTAAACCTGACTACGACATCTCTGCCCCTTCTTCGCGGGGCAGTGCATGTAATCCCTTCAGTTG
GTTGGTACAACTTGCCAACTGGGCCCTGTTCCACATGTGACACGGGGGGGGACCAAACACAAAGGGGTTC
TCTGACTGTAGTTGACATCCTTATAAATGGATGTGCACATTTGCCAACACTGAGTGGCTTTCATCCTGGA
GCAGACTTTGCAGTCTGTGGACTGCAACACAACATTGCCTTTATGTGTAACTCTTGGCTGAAGCTCTTAC
ACCAATGCTGGGGGACATGTACCTCCCAGGGGCCCAGGAAGACTACGGGAGGCTACACCAACGTCAATCA
GAGGGGCCTGTGTAGCTACCGATAAGCGGACCCTCAAGAGGGCATTAGCAATAGTGTTTATAAGGCCCCC
TTGTTAACCCTAAACGGGTAGCATATGCTTCCCGGGTAGTAGTATATACTATCCAGACTAACCCTAATTC
AATAGCATATGTTACCCAACGGGAAGCATATGCTATCGAATTAGGGTTAGTAAAAGGGTCCTAAGGAACA
GCGATATCTCCCACCCCATGAGCTGTCACGGTTTTATTTACATGGGGTCAGGATTCCACGAGGGTAGTGA
ACCATTTTAGTCACAAGGGCAGTGGCTGAAGATCAAGGAGCGGGCAGTGAACTCTCCTGAATCTTCGCCT
GCTTCTTCATTCTCCTTCGTTTAGCTAATAGAATAACTGCTGAGTTGTGAACAGTAAGGTGTATGTGAGG
TGCTCGAAAACAAGGTTTCAGGTGACGCCCCCAGAATAAAATTTGGACGGGGGGTTCAGTGGTGGCATTG
TGCTATGACACCAATATAACCCTCACAAACCCCTTGGGCAATAAATACTAGTGTAGGAATGAAACATTCT
GAATATCTTTAACAATAGAAATCCATGGGGTGGGGACAAGCCGTAAAGACTGGATGTCCATCTCACACGA
ATTTATGGCTATGGGCAACACATAATCCTAGTGCAATATGATACTGGGGTTATTAAGATGTGTCCCAGGC
AGGGACCAAGACAGGTGAACCATGTTGTTACACTCTATTTGTAACAAGGGGAAAGAGAGTGGACGCCGAC
AGCAGCGGACTCCACTGGTTGTCTCTAACACCCCCGAAAATTAAACGGGGCTCCACGCCAATGGGGCCCA
TAAACAAAGACAAGTGGCCACTCTTTTTTTTGAAATTGTGGAGTGGGGGCACGCGTCAGCCCCCACACGC
CGCCCTGCGGTTTTGGACTGTAAAATAAGGGTGTAATAACTTGGCTGATTGTAACCCCGCTAACCACTGC
GGTCAAACCACTTGCCCACAAAACCACTAATGGCACCCCGGGGAATACCTGCATAAGTAGGTGGGCGGGC
CAAGATAGGGGCGCGATTGCTGCGATCTGGAGGACAAATTACACACACTTGCGCCTGAGCGCCAAGCACA
GGGTTGTTGGTCCTCATATTCACGAGGTCGCTGAGAGCACGGTGGGCTAATGTTGCCATGGGTAGCATAT
ACTACCCAAATATCTGGATAGCATATGCTATCCTAATCTATATCTGGGTAGCATAGGCTATCCTAATCTA
TATCTGGGTAGCATATGCTATCCTAATCTATATCTGGGTAGTATATGCTATCCTAATTTATATCTGGGTA
GCATAGGCTATCCTAATCTATATCTGGGTAGCATATGCTATCCTAATCTATATCTGGGTAGTATATGCTA
TCCTAATCTGTATCCGGGTAGCATATGCTATCCTAATAGAGATTAGGGTAGTATATGCTATCCTAATTTA
TATCTGGGTAGCATATACTACCCAAATATCTGGATAGCATATGCTATCCTAATCTATATCTGGGTAGCAT
ATGCTATCCTAATCTATATCTGGGTAGCATAGGCTATCCTAATCTATATCTGGGTAGCATATGCTATCCT
AATCTATATCTGGGTAGTATATGCTATCCTAATTTATATCTGGGTAGCATAGGCTATCCTAATCTATATC
TGGGTAGCATATGCTATCCTAATCTATATCTGGGTAGTATATGCTATCCTAATCTGTATCCGGGTAGCAT
ATGCTATCCTCATGATAAGCTGTCAAACATGAGAATTTTCTTGAAGACGAAAGGGCCTCGTGATACGCCT
ATTTTTATAGGTTAATGTCATGATAATAATGGTTTCTTAGACGTCAGGTGGCACTTTTCGGGGAAATGTG
CGCGGAACCCCTATTTGTTTATTTTTCTAAATACATTCAAATATGTATCCGCTCATGAGACAATAACCCT
GATAAATGCTTCAATAATATTGAAAAAGGAAGAGTATGAGTATTCAACATTTCCGTGTCGCCCTTATTCC
CTTTTTTGCGGCATTTTGCCTTCCTGTTTTTGCTCACCCAGAAACGCTGGTGAAAGTAAAAGATGCTGAA
GATCAGTTGGGTGCACGAGTGGGTTACATCGAACTGGATCTCAACAGCGGTAAGATCCTTGAGAGTTTTC
GCCCCGAAGAACGTTTTCCAATGATGAGCACTTTTAAAGTTCTGCTATGTGGCGCGGTATTATCCCGTGT
TGACGCCGGGCAAGAGCAACTCGGTCGCCGCATACACTATTCTCAGAATGACTTGGTTGAGTACTCACCA
GTCACAGAAAAGCATCTTACGGATGGCATGACAGTAAGAGAATTATGCAGTGCTGCCATAACCATGAGTG
ATAACACTGCGGCCAACTTACTTCTGACAACGATCGGAGGACCGAAGGAGCTAACCGCTTTTTTGCACAA
CATGGGGGATCATGTAACTCGCCTTGATCGTTGGGAACCGGAGCTGAATGAAGCCATACCAAACGACGAG
CGTGACACCACGATGCCTGCAGCAATGGCAACAACGTTGCGCAAACTATTAACTGGCGAACTACTTACTC
TAGCTTCCCGGCAACAATTAATAGACTGGATGGAGGCGGATAAAGTTGCAGGACCACTTCTGCGCTCGGC
CCTTCCGGCTGGCTGGTTTATTGCTGATAAATCTGGAGCCGGTGAGCGTGGGTCTCGCGGTATCATTGCA
GCACTGGGGCCAGATGGTAAGCCCTCCCGTATCGTAGTTATCTACACGACGGGGAGTCAGGCAACTATGG
ATGAACGAAATAGACAGATCGCTGAGATAGGTGCCTCACTGATTAAGCATTGGTAACTGTCAGACCAAGT
TTACTCATATATACTTTAGATTGATTTAAAACTTCATTTTTAATTTAAAAGGATCTAGGTGAAGATCCTT
TTTGATAATCTCATGACCAAAATCCCTTAACGTGAGTTTTCGTTCCACTGAGCGTCAGACCCCGTAGAAA
AGATCAAAGGATCTTCTTGAGATCCTTTTTTTCTGCGCGTAATCTGCTGCTTGCAAACAAAAAAACCACC
GCTACCAGCGGTGGTTTGTTTGCCGGATCAAGAGCTACCAACTCTTTTTCCGAAGGTAACTGGCTTCAGC
AGAGCGCAGATACCAAATACTGTTCTTCTAGTGTAGCCGTAGTTAGGCCACCACTTCAAGAACTCTGTAG
CACCGCCTACATACCTCGCTCTGCTAATCCTGTTACCAGTGGCTGCTGCCAGTGGCGATAAGTCGTGTCT
TACCGGGTTGGACTCAAGACGATAGTTACCGGATAAGGCGCAGCGGTCGGGCTGAACGGGGGGTTCGTGC
ACACAGCCCAGCTTGGAGCGAACGACCTACACCGAACTGAGATACCTACAGCGTGAGCTATGAGAAAGCG
CCACGCTTCCCGAAGGGAGAAAGGCGGACAGGTATCCGGTAAGCGGCAGGGTCGGAACAGGAGAGCGCAC
GAGGGAGCTTCCAGGGGGAAACGCCTGGTATCTTTATAGTCCTGTCGGGTTTCGCCACCTCTGACTTGAG
CGTCGATTTTTGTGATGCTCGTCAGGGGGGCGGAGCCTATGGAAAAACGCCAGCAACGCGGCCTTTTTAC
GGTTCCTGGCCTTTTGCTGGCCTTTTGCTCACATGTTCTTTCCTGCGTTATCCCCTGATTCTGTGGATAA
CCGTATTACCGCCTTTGAGTGAGCTGATACCGCTCGCCGCAGCCGAACGACCGAGCGCAGCGAGTCAGTG
AGCGAGGAAGCGGAAGAGCGCCCAATACGCAAACCGCCTCTCCCCGCGCGTTGGCCGATTCATTAATGCA
GCTGGCACGACAGGTTTCCCGACTGGAAAGCGGGCAGTGAGCGCAACGCAATTAATGTGAGTTAGCTCAC
TCATTAGGCACCCCAGGCTTTACACTTTATGCTTCCGGCTCGTATGTTGTGTGGAATTGTGAGCGGATAA
CAATTTCACACAGGAAACAGCTATGACCATGATTACGCCAAGCTCTAGCTAGAGGTCGACCAATTCTCAT
GTTTGACAGCTTATCATCGCAGATCCGGGCAACGTTGTTGCCATTGCTGCAGGCGCAGAACTGGTAGGTA
TGGAAGATCTATACATTGAATCAATATTGGCAATTAGCCATATTAGTCATTGGTTATATAGCATAAATCA
ATATTGGCTATTGGCCATTGCATACGTTGTATCTATATCATAATATGTACATTTATATTGGCTCATGTCC
AATATGACCGCCATGTTGACATTGATTATTGACTAGTTATTAATAGTAATCAATTACGGGGTCATTAGTT
CATAGCCCATATATGGAGTTCCGCGTTACATAACTTACGGTAAATGGCCCGCCTGGCTGACCGCCCAACG
ACCCCCGCCCATTGACGTCAATAATGACGTATGTTCCCATAGTAACGCCAATAGGGACTTTCCATTGACG
TCAATGGGTGGAGTATTTACGGTAAACTGCCCACTTGGCAGTACATCAAGTGTATCATATGCCAAGTCCG
CCCCCTATTGACGTCAATGACGGTAAATGGCCCGCCTGGCATTATGCCCAGTACATGACCTTACGGGACT
TTCCTACTTGGCAGTACATCTACGTATTAGTCATCGCTATTACCATG
